>Addgene plasmid #106154 | pCfB6684 | addgene full sequence | sequence record 206237 | Addgene NGS Result
GAATGCGTGCGATCATTTTCCCGTCATATCAAACACATCACCAACGCTCGTAATTAGCATCGGTTCGCTA
ACGTATTCCAAACACGGATTCGAGCACCTCAACAACATGTCTCACTAGCGCGCATGACGCAAAACTTCTC
CAAAGCACGGGTACATAGGGCATGTGTCTGTTAGCGTCTCGACAAGGCCGCAATTACTTATGAAACCTCA
TCGGCTGTTTCAGGGGGCGAGTGGCTTGCACATTTGCTGTTAATACCGAGATAACGGCGTGTGAGGTATA
GTACAATGATTACATCGAGGAGCGATCAGAGAGAACAGAACAAGTCGGAAGATGAACGCAATCATTTTGA
CATAAAATATCAGAGCGGAAAAATCAGTTGTTTTTATTTATTTATTTTTTCAGAATGGCACCATGGATCT
ACCTCGAGTCTAACTACACCAACATAATTAGTGGGTATGGTCGTTGAGTGTTGACAAATTAGTGGGAACA
ATGCAGAGTGTTAGAGCAATGTCACGTGCAACGCTTACGCAACTAACATGAATGAATACGATATACATCA
AAGACTATGATACGCAGTATTGCACACTGTACGAGTAAGGGCACTAGCCACTGCACTCAAGTGAAACCGT
TGCCCGGGTACGAGTATGAGTATGTACAGTATGTTTAGTATTGTACTTGGACAATGCTTGTATCGTACAT
TCTCAAGTGTCAAACATAAATATCCGTTGCTATATCCTCGCACCACCACGTAGCTCGCTATATCCCTGTG
TTGAATCCATCCATCTTGGATTGCCAATTGTGCACACAGAACCGGGCACTCACTTCCCCATCCACACTTC
AACGGAATGCGTGCGATCGCGTGCATTCCTTCTGTTCGGAATCAACCTCAAGGTTAACGGCCACGATCCC
CTCGTTGTTACTCTTGGTCAGCCCATTGTCGGTAACGCTGGCTTTGCTAACTGGGTCGATAAACTCTTCT
TTGGCCAGGAGAACCCCGATGTCTCCAAGGTGTCCAAAGACCGAAAGCTCTACCGAATCACCCACCGAGG
AGATATCGTCCCTCAAGTGCCCTTCTGGGACGGTTACCAGCACTGCTCTGGTGAGGTCTTTATTGACTGG
CCCCTGATCCACCCTCCTCTCTCCAACGTTGTCATGTGCCAGGGCCAGAGCAATAAACAGTGCTCTGCCG
GTAACACTCTGCTCCAGCAGGTCAATGTGATTGGAAACCATCTGCAGTACTTCGTCACCGAGGGTGTCTG
TGGTATCTAAGCTATTTATCACTCTTTACAACTTCTACCTCAACTATCTACTTTAATAAATGAATATCGT
TTATTCTCTATGATTACTGTATATGCGTTCCTCTAAGACAAATCGAAACCAGCATGCGATCGAATGGCAT
ACAAAAGTTTCTTCCGAAGTTGATCAATGTCCTGATAGTCAGGCAGCTTGAGAAGATTGACACAGGTGGA
GGCCGTAGGGAACCGATCAACCTGTCTACCAGCGTTACGAATGGCAAATGACGGGTTCAAAGCCTTGAAT
CCTTGCAATGGTGCCTTGGATACTGATGTCACAAACTTAAGAAGCAGCCGCTTGTCCTCTTCCTCGAAAC
TCTCAAACACAGTCCAGAAGTCCTTTATAGTTTGATCTGTATCCAGATAGCCTCCGTAATTGGTGTGTGT
CTTCAAATCCCAGACGTCCACATTGGCATGTCCTCCACTGATAAGCATTTGAAGTTCATCTGCGTTGAAC
ATTGAGACCCACGAAGGGTCAATGAGCTGGTATAGACCGCCCAAGAATGCATCTGAGTGGCCTTCTGCGT
CTGCTGTTTGTGTCTTTCTCGTTCGCCACGGTCCGCCTGAGTCACCATTGCCCATCTACTCCCCGGCCCA
GTCATCGACTTTGAGCGATGACGCCGGTTACCGGAACCTTTGCAGGGGCAACGCCGACACCCCGGCGCGT
GTGGTCGCCATTGCAACGGTTCATTCTAGCACATGTGCCATGTGGCCGTGTCGCACCTTGTATCCACGCA
GCTGCTCTCCGACATGCCCAAACCCTCGCGCAATAGTGTCAGGTTTACGAGTGTCAATGCGATGGCATAA
TTAGTGTTTCCAACCAAGCGATATTATAGCCAACATGAAAGCGAGGTTGACGGGCGACGACGCGACGGCT
GAGTTGCTGAGCCTTGTGGAAACGGCGGCCATTATATAACGCTCAAGAAGCTCGAGGCGTGTTTTCTGGC
AACCACACCGACTCGGTGGCCCATTGCACCCTCCACACCTCTCCACTCTTACCCCTGGCCGGATCGCGTG
CATTCGCGGCCGCATTTAAATCCCCACTTCAGAAGTTCCTATACTTTCTAGAGAATAGGAACTTCACTAT
AGAGTCGAATAAGGGCGACACCCCATAATTAGCCCGGGCGAAAGGCCCAGTCTTTCGACTGAGCCTTTCG
TTTTATTTGATGCCTGGCAGTTCCCTACTCTCGCATGGGGAGTCCCCACACTACCATCGGCGCTACGGCG
TTTCACTTCTGAGTTCGGCATGGGGTCAGGTGGGACCACCGCGCTACTGCCGCCAGGCAAACAAGGGGTG
TTATGAGCCATATTCAGGTATAAATGGGCTCGCGATAATGTTCAGAATTGGTTAATTGGTTGTAACACTG
ACCCCTATTTGTTTATTTTTCTAAATACATTCAAATATGTATCCGCTCATGAGACAATAACCCTGATAAA
TGCTTCAATAATATTGAAAAAGGAAGAATATGAGTATTCAACATTTCCGTGTCGCCCTTATTCCCTTTTT
TGCGGCATTTTGCCTTCCTGTTTTTGCTCACCCAGAAACGCTGGTGAAAGTAAAAGATGCTGAAGATCAG
TTGGGTGCACGAGTGGGTTACATCGAACTGGATCTCAACAGCGGTAAGATCCTTGAGAGTTTTCGCCCCG
AAGAACGTTTTCCAATGATGAGCACTTTTAAAGTTCTGCTATGTGGCGCGGTATTATCCCGTATTGACGC
CGGGCAAGAGCAACTCGGTCGCCGCATACACTATTCTCAGAATGACTTGGTTGAGTACTCACCAGTCACA
GAAAAGCATCTTACGGATGGCATGACAGTAAGAGAATTATGCAGTGCTGCCATAACCATGAGTGATAACA
CTGCGGCCAACTTACTTCTGACAACGATCGGAGGACCGAAGGAGCTAACCGCTTTTTTGCACAACATGGG
GGATCATGTAACTCGCCTTGATCGTTGGGAACCGGAGCTGAATGAAGCCATACCAAACGACGAGCGTGAC
ACCACGATGCCTGTAGCGATGGCAACAACGTTGCGCAAACTATTAACTGGCGAACTACTTACTCTAGCTT
CCCGGCAACAATTAATAGACTGGATGGAGGCGGATAAAGTTGCAGGACCACTTCTGCGCTCGGCCCTTCC
GGCTGGCTGGTTTATTGCTGATAAATCCGGAGCCGGTGAGCGTGGTTCTCGCGGTATCATCGCAGCGCTG
GGGCCAGATGGTAAGCCCTCCCGTATCGTAGTTATCTACACGACGGGGAGTCAGGCAACTATGGATGAAC
GAAATAGACAGATCGCTGAGATAGGTGCCTCACTGATTAAGCATTGGTAAGCAGAGCATTACGCTGACTT
GACGGGACGGCGCAAGCTCATGACCAAAATCCCTTAACGTGAGTTACGCGCGCGTCGTTCCACTGAGCGT
CAGACCCCGTAGAAAAGATCAAAGGATCTTCTTGAGATCCTTTTTTTCTGCGCGTAATCTGCTGCTTGCA
AACAAAAAAACCACCGCTACCAGCGGTGGTTTGTTTGCCGGATCAAGAGCTACCAACTCTTTTTCCGAAG
GTAACTGGCTTCAGCAGAGCGCAGATACCAAATACTGTTCTTCTAGTGTAGCCGTAGTTAGCCCACCACT
TCAAGAACTCTGTAGCACCGCCTACATACCTCGCTCTGCTAATCCTGTTACCAGTGGCTGCTGCCAGTGG
CGATAAGTCGTGTCTTACCGGGTTGGACTCAAGACGATAGTTACCGGATAAGGCGCAGCGGTCGGGCTGA
ACGGGGGGTTCGTGCACACAGCCCAGCTTGGAGCGAACGACCTACACCGAACTGAGATACCTACAGCGTG
AGCTATGAGAAAGCGCCACGCTTCCCGAAGGGAGAAAGGCGGACAGGTATCCGGTAAGCGGCAGGGTCGG
AACAGGAGAGCGCACGAGGGAGCTTCCAGGGGGAAACGCCTGGTATCTTTATAGTCCTGTCGGGTTTCGC
CACCTCTGACTTGAGCGTCGATTTTTGTGATGCTCGTCAGGGGGGCGGAGCCTATGGAAAAACGCCAGCA
ACGCGGCCTTTTTACGGTTCCTGGCCTTTTGCTGGCCTTTTGCTCACATGTTCTTTCCTGCGTTATCCCC
TGATTCTGTGGATAACCGTATTACCGCCTTTGAGTGAGCTGATACCGCTCGCCGCAGCCGAACGACCGAG
CGCAGCGAGTCAGTGAGCGAGGAAGCGGAAGGCGAGAGTAGGGAACTGCCAGGCATCAAACTAAGCAGAA
GGCCCCTGACGGATGGCCTTTTTGCGTTTCTACAAACTCTTTCTGTGTTGTAAAACGACGGCCAGTCTTA
AGCTCGGGCCCCCTGGGCGGTTCTGATAACGAGTAATCGTTAATCCGCAAATAACGTAAAAACCCGCTTC
GGCGGGTTTTTTTATGGGGGGAGTTTAGGGAAAGAGCATTTGTCAGAATATTTAAGGGCGCCTGTCACTT
TGCTTGATATATGAGAATTATTTAACCTTATAAATGAGAAAAAAGCAACGCACTTTAAATAAGATACGTT
GCTTTTTCGATTGATGAACACCTATAATTAAACTATTCATCTATTATTTATGATTTTTTGTATATACAAT
ATTTCTAGTTTGTTAAAGAGAATTAAGAAAATAAATCTCGAAAATAATAAAGGGAAAATCAGTTTTTGAT
ATCAAAATTATACATGTCAACGATAATACAAAATATAATACAAACTATAAGATGTTATCAGTATTTATTA
TGCATTTAGAATAAATTTTGTGTCGCCCTTATTCGACTCACTATAGAAGTTCCTATTCTCTAGAAAGTAT
AGGAACTTCACTTCATTTTATTTAAATTTGCGGCCGC
Features (pLannotate 1.2.2; 11 found; start..end, strand, type, name):
   1366..1800    -  CDS            HUL5 (fragment): HUL5_YEAST - Experimental evidence at protein level: Swiss-Prot protein existence level 1. Probable E3 ubiquitin-protein ligase which accepts ubiquitin from an E2 ubiquitin-conjugating enzyme in the form of a thioester and then directly transfers the ubiquitin to targeted substrates. Non essential. From Saccharomyces cerevisiae (strain ATCC 204508 / S288c) (Baker's yeast).
   2342..2375    -  protein_bind   FRT (minimal): supports FLP-mediated excision but not integration (Turan and Bode, 2011) FLP recombinase from the Saccharomyces cerevisiae 2μ plasmid
   2419..2459    -  terminator     rrnB T1 terminator (fragment): transcription terminator T1 from the E. coli rrnB gene
   2461..2576    -  ncRNA          5S rRNA: Accession: RF00001 - 5S ribosomal RNA
   2607..2631    +  CDS            KanR (fragment): aminoglycoside phosphotransferase; aph(3')-Ia; confers resistance to kanamycin
   2661..2757    +  promoter       AmpR promoter (fragment): bla
   2760..3620    +  CDS            AmpR: β-lactamase; bla; confers resistance to ampicillin, carbenicillin, and related antibiotics
   3742..4330    +  rep_origin     ori: high-copy-number ColE1/pMB1/pBR322/pUC origin of replication
   4555..4572    +  terminator     rrnB T2 terminator (fragment): transcription terminator T2 from the E. coli rrnB gene
   4597..4616    -  CDS            lacZα (fragment): LacZα fragment of β-galactosidase; lacZ fragment
   5086..5119    +  protein_bind   FRT (minimal): supports FLP-mediated excision but not integration (Turan and Bode, 2011) FLP recombinase from the Saccharomyces cerevisiae 2μ plasmid
