[The description below was written by a language model from this plasmid's Addgene catalogue record and pLannotate feature annotations shown in this document.]
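Description:
pCfB6684 is an empty-backbone integrative vector from the EasyCloneYALI toolbox, a CRISPR/Cas9-based system for engineering the oleaginous yeast Yarrowia lipolytica. It is designed for marker-free insertion of expression cassettes at the chromosomal site designated IntD_1. It carries no yeast selection marker. It is instead used together with the companion plasmid pCfB6631, which the record names only as its partner; by the logic of the system, that plasmid would direct the Cas9 cut at the target locus so that the integration fragment is incorporated by homologous repair. Genes and promoters of interest are introduced through a USER cloning site, which allows directional, ligation-independent assembly of uracil-containing PCR fragments. The record lists no insert, and the backbone is given as unknown.

The 5,147 nt sequence is propagated in E. coli as a high-copy plasmid through a ColE1/pUC-type origin, with ampicillin selection from a full-length β-lactamase gene under its own promoter. The automated annotation does not label the IntD_1 homology arms, the USER cassette or any yeast terminators, so much of the yeast-facing region (roughly the first 2.3 kb) is unannotated. The one hit there, a partial match to the Saccharomyces cerevisiae HUL5 ubiquitin ligase, may reflect a homologous Yarrowia coding sequence within a homology arm rather than a functional element, though the record does not confirm this. Two minimal FRT sites flank the bacterial segment. Short fragments of rrnB terminators, 5S rRNA, KanR and lacZα look like remnants of earlier cloning steps. The vector is typically used to build stable, marker-free strains for metabolic engineering of Y. lipolytica.
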