Addgene plasmid #106154: pCfB6684
Purpose: (Empty Backbone) EasyCloneYALI system-based yeast integrative vector for markerfree integration via CRISPR/Cas9 to be used in combination with pCfB6631, integration into Yarrowia lipolytica chromosomal location IntD_1, USER site for cloning, amp resistance
Depositing lab: Irina Borodina. Depositing organization: Danmarks Tekniske Universitet. Publication: EasyCloneYALI: CRISPR/Cas9-Based Synthetic Toolbox for Engineering of the Yeast Yarrowia lipolytica. Holkenbrink C, Dam MI, Kildegaard KR, Beder J, Dahlin J, Domenech Belda D, Borodina I. Biotechnol J. 2018 Jan 29. doi: 10.1002/biot.201700543. PubMed 29377615.
Backbone
  Vector backbone: Unknown
  Vector type: Yeast Expression
Growth in bacteria
  Bacterial resistance: Ampicillin, 100 μg/mL
  Growth temperature: 37°C
  Growth strain: DH5alpha
  Copy number: High Copy
Gene/Insert
  Gene/Insert name: None
Terms and licenses: Academic/Nonprofit Terms; Industry Terms: Not Available to Industry
How to cite: pCfB6684 was a gift from Irina Borodina (Addgene plasmid # 106154 ; http://n2t.net/addgene:106154 ; RRID:Addgene_106154)
